>Addgene plasmid #91589 | pPN082 | addgene full sequence | sequence record 180149 | Addgene NGS Result
GAGGGCCTATTTCCCATGATTCCTTCATATTTGCATATACGATACAAGGCTGTTAGAGAGATAATTGGAA
TTAATTTGACTGTAAACACAAAGATATTAGTACAAAATACGTGACGTAGAAAGTAATAATTTCTTGGGTA
GTTTGCAGTTTTAAAATTATGTTTTAAAATGGACTATCATATGCTTACCGTAACTTGAAAGTATTTCGAT
TTCTTGGCTTTATATATCTTGTGGAAAGGACGAAACACCGGACCTAAAATCATTAACATCGTTTTAGAGC
TAGAAATAGCAAGTTAAAATAAGGCTAGTCCGTTATCAACTTGAAAAAGTGGCACCGAGTCGGTGCTTTT
TTAAGCTTGGCGTAATCATGGTCATAGCTGTTTCCTGTGTGAAATTGTTATCCGCTCACAATTCCACACA
ACATACGAGCCGGAAGCATAAAGTGTAAAGCCTGGGGTGCCTAATGAGTGAGCTAACTCACATTAATTGC
GTTGCGCTCACTGCCCGCTTTCCAGTCGGGAAACCTGTCGTGCCAGCTGCATTAATGAATCGGCCAACGC
GCGGGGAGAGGCGGTTTGCGTATTGGGCGCTCTTCCGCTTCCTCGCTCACTGACTCGCTGCGCTCGGTCG
TTCGGCTGCGGCGAGCGGTATCAGCTCACTCAAAGGCGGTAATACGGTTATCCACAGAATCAGGGGATAA
CGCAGGAAAGAACATGTGAGCAAAAGGCCAGCAAAAGGCCAGGAACCGTAAAAAGGCCGCGTTGCTGGCG
TTTTTCCATAGGCTCCGCCCCCCTGACGAGCATCACAAAAATCGACGCTCAAGTCAGAGGTGGCGAAACC
CGACAGGACTATAAAGATACCAGGCGTTTCCCCCTGGAAGCTCCCTCGTGCGCTCTCCTGTTCCGACCCT
GCCGCTTACCGGATACCTGTCCGCCTTTCTCCCTTCGGGAAGCGTGGCGCTTTCTCATAGCTCACGCTGT
AGGTATCTCAGTTCGGTGTAGGTCGTTCGCTCCAAGCTGGGCTGTGTGCACGAACCCCCCGTTCAGCCCG
ACCGCTGCGCCTTATCCGGTAACTATCGTCTTGAGTCCAACCCGGTAAGACACGACTTATCGCCACTGGC
AGCAGCCACTGGTAACAGGATTAGCAGAGCGAGGTATGTAGGCGGTGCTACAGAGTTCTTGAAGTGGTGG
CCTAACTACGGCTACACTAGAAGAACAGTATTTGGTATCTGCGCTCTGCTGAAGCCAGTTACCTTCGGAA
AAAGAGTTGGTAGCTCTTGATCCGGCAAACAAACCACCGCTGGTAGCGGTGGTTTTTTTGTTTGCAAGCA
GCAGATTACGCGCAGAAAAAAAGGATCTCAAGAAGATCCTTTGATCTTTTCTACGGGGTCTGACGCTCAG
TGGAACGAAAACTCACGTTAAGGGATTTTGGTCATGAGATTATCAAAAAGGATCTTCACCTAGATCCTTT
TAAATTAAAAATGAAGTTTTAAATCAATCTAAAGTATATATGAGTAAACTTGGTCTGACAGTTACCAATG
CTTAATCAGTGAGGCACCTATCTCAGCGATCTGTCTATTTCGTTCATCCATAGTTGCCTGACTCCCCGTC
GTGTAGATAACTACGATACGGGAGGGCTTACCATCTGGCCCCAGTGCTGCAATGATACCGCGAGACCCAC
GCTCACCGGCTCCAGATTTATCAGCAATAAACCAGCCAGCCGGAAGGGCCGAGCGCAGAAGTGGTCCTGC
AACTTTATCCGCCTCCATCCAGTCTATTAATTGTTGCCGGGAAGCTAGAGTAAGTAGTTCGCCAGTTAAT
AGTTTGCGCAACGTTGTTGCCATTGCTACAGGCATCGTGGTGTCACGCTCGTCGTTTGGTATGGCTTCAT
TCAGCTCCGGTTCCCAACGATCAAGGCGAGTTACATGATCCCCCATGTTGTGCAAAAAAGCGGTTAGCTC
CTTCGGTCCTCCGATCGTTGTCAGAAGTAAGTTGGCCGCAGTGTTATCACTCATGGTTATGGCAGCACTG
CATAATTCTCTTACTGTCATGCCATCCGTAAGATGCTTTTCTGTGACTGGTGAGTACTCAACCAAGTCAT
TCTGAGAATAGTGTATGCGGCGACCGAGTTGCTCTTGCCCGGCGTCAATACGGGATAATACCGCGCCACA
TAGCAGAACTTTAAAAGTGCTCATCATTGGAAAACGTTCTTCGGGGCGAAAACTCTCAAGGATCTTACCG
CTGTTGAGATCCAGTTCGATGTAACCCACTCGTGCACCCAACTGATCTTCAGCATCTTTTACTTTCACCA
GCGTTTCTGGGTGAGCAAAAACAGGAAGGCAAAATGCCGCAAAAAAGGGAATAAGGGCGACACGGAAATG
TTGAATACTCATACTCTTCCTTTTTCAATATTATTGAAGCATTTATCAGGGTTATTGTCTCATGAGCGGA
TACATATTTGAATGTATTTAGAAAAATAAACAAATAGGGGTTCCGCGCACATTTCCCCGAAAAGTGCCAC
CTGACGTCTAAGAAACCATTATTATCATGACATTAACCTATAAAAATAGGCGTATCACGAGGCCCTTTCG
TCTCGCGCGTTTCGGTGATGACGGTGAAAACCTCTGACACATGCAGCTCCCGGAGACGGTCACAGCTTGT
CTGTAAGCGGATGCCGGGAGCAGACAAGCCCGTCAGGGCGCGTCAGCGGGTGTTGGCGGGTGTCGGGGCT
GGCTTAACTATGCGGCATCAGAGCAGATTGTACTGAGAGTGCACCATATGCGGTGTGAAATACCGCACAG
ATGCGTAAGGAGAAAATACCGCATCAGGCGCCATTCGCCATTCAGGCTGCGCAACTGTTGGGAAGGGCGA
TCGGTGCGGGCCTCTTCGCTATTACGCCAGCTGGCGAAAGGGGGATGTGCTGCAAGGCGATTAAGTTGGG
TAACGCCAGGGTTTTCCCAGTCACGACGTTGTAAAACGACGGCCAGTGAATTCGAGCTCGGTACCCGGGG
ATCCGTTAATTAA
Features (pLannotate 1.2.2; 13 found; start..end, strand, type, name):
      1..241     +  promoter       U6 promoter: RNA polymerase III promoter for human U6 snRNA
    271..346     +  misc_RNA       gRNA scaffold: guide RNA scaffold for the Streptococcus pyogenes CRISPR/Cas9 system
    395..411     -  protein_bind   lac operator: The lac repressor binds to the lac operator to inhibit transcription in E. coli. This inhibition can be relieved by adding lactose or isopropyl-β-D-thiogalactopyranoside (IPTG). lac repressor encoded by lacI
    419..449     -  promoter       lac promoter: promoter for the E. coli lac operon
    464..485     -  protein_bind   CAP binding site: CAP binding activates transcription in the presence of cAMP. E. coli catabolite activator protein
    498..590     -  CDS            lacI (fragment): lac repressor; lacI; The lac repressor binds to the lac operator to inhibit transcription in E. coli. This inhibition can be relieved by adding lactose or isopropyl-β-D-thiogalactopyranoside (IPTG).
    773..1361    -  rep_origin     ori: high-copy-number ColE1/pMB1/pBR322/pUC origin of replication
   1532..2392    -  CDS            AmpR: β-lactamase; bla; confers resistance to ampicillin, carbenicillin, and related antibiotics
   2393..2497    -  promoter       AmpR promoter: bla
   2592..2627    +  CDS            rop (fragment): Rop protein, which maintains plasmids at low copy number; rop
   2729..2828    +  misc_feature   bom (fragment): basis of mobility region from pBR322
   2834..2991    -  CDS            lacZα (fragment): LacZα fragment of β-galactosidase; lacZ fragment
   2988..3014    +  misc_feature   MCS (fragment): pUC18/19 multiple cloning site
