[The description below was written by a language model from this plasmid's Addgene catalogue record and pLannotate feature annotations shown in this document.]
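Description:
pPN082 is a small (about 3.0 kb) CRISPR guide-RNA expression plasmid built on a pUC19 backbone into which a human U6 promoter cassette has been placed. It is propagated in E. coli as a high-copy plasmid through the ColE1/pUC-type origin of replication and is selected with ampicillin via the β-lactamase (AmpR) gene and its native promoter. The remaining annotated elements are leftovers of the pUC19 parent with no role in the construct's purpose: the lac promoter, operator and CAP binding site, fragments of lacZα, lacI, rop and bom, and a remnant of the multiple cloning site.

The payload is a single-guide RNA directed against human CUL3, the gene for the cullin-3 ubiquitin ligase scaffold protein. A roughly 20-nucleotide spacer was inserted by restriction cloning into BbsI sites, which were destroyed in the process. The spacer sits in the short gap between the U6 promoter and the Streptococcus pyogenes Cas9 guide RNA scaffold. RNA polymerase III transcription from U6 therefore yields a complete sgRNA, with the targeting sequence fused to the Cas9-binding scaffold.

The plasmid encodes no Cas9 nuclease and carries no mammalian selection marker or reporter, so Cas9 must be supplied separately, for example from a co-delivered plasmid or a Cas9-expressing cell line. According to the record, it was made as part of a scaled CRISPR editing framework in human pluripotent stem cells for studying genes implicated in psychiatric disease. Its use is the targeted cleavage and editing of the CUL3 locus in human cells.
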