Addgene plasmid #91589: pPN082
Purpose: Express sgRNA targeting human CUL3
Depositing lab: Lindy Barrett. Depositing organization: Broad Institute. Publication: A Scaled Framework for CRISPR Editing of Human Pluripotent Stem Cells to Study Psychiatric Disease. Hazelbaker DZ, Beccard A, Bara AM, Dabkowski N, Messana A, Mazzucato P, Lam D, Manning D, Eggan K, Barrett LE. Stem Cell Reports. 2017 Oct 10;9(4):1315-1327. doi: 10.1016/j.stemcr.2017.09.006. PubMed 29020615.
Backbone
  Vector backbone: pUC19-U6 promoter
  Vector type: CRISPR
Growth in bacteria
  Bacterial resistance: Ampicillin, 100 μg/mL
  Growth temperature: 37°C
  Growth strain: DH5alpha
  Copy number: High Copy
Gene/Insert
  Gene/Insert name: CUL3 (alt name: NM_003590.4)
  gRNA/shRNA sequence: GACCTAAAATCATTAACATC
  Species: H. sapiens (human)
  Insert size (bp): 21
  Entrez Gene: CUL3 (a.k.a. CUL-3, NEDAUS, PHA2E)
  Promoter: U6
  Cloning method: Restriction Enzyme; 5′ cloning site BbsI (destroyed during cloning); 3′ cloning site BbsI (destroyed during cloning)
  Sequencing primers: 5′ M13F (-21)
Terms and licenses: Academic/Nonprofit Terms; Industry Terms: Not Available to Industry
How to cite: pPN082 was a gift from Lindy Barrett (Addgene plasmid # 91589 ; http://n2t.net/addgene:91589 ; RRID:Addgene_91589)
